Addgene plasmid #142297: TFORF1955
Purpose: Lentiviral vector for overexpressing transcription factor ORFs with unique 24-bp barcodes. Barcodes facilitate identification of transcription factors in pooled screens.
Depositing lab: Feng Zhang. Depositing organization: Broad Institute. Publication: A transcription factor atlas of directed differentiation. Joung J, Ma S, Tay T, Geiger-Schuller KR, Kirchgatterer PC, Verdine VK, Guo B, Arias-Garcia MA, Allen WE, Singh A, Kuksenko O, Abudayyeh OO, Gootenberg JS, Fu Z, Macrae RK, Buenrostro JD, Regev A, Zhang F. Cell. 2023 Jan 5;186(1):209-229.e26. doi: 10.1016/j.cell.2022.11.026. PubMed 36608654.
Backbone
  Vector backbone: pLX_TRC317
  Backbone manufacturer: Broad Institute Genetic Perturbation Platform
  Backbone size w/o insert (bp): 8264
  Vector type: Mammalian Expression, Lentiviral
  Selectable markers: Puromycin
Growth in bacteria
  Bacterial resistance: Ampicillin, 100 μg/mL
  Growth temperature: 30°C
  Growth strain: NEB Stable
  Copy number: High Copy
Gene/Insert
  Gene/Insert name: ESR2
  Species: H. sapiens (human)
  Insert size (bp): 1589
  Entrez Gene: ESR2 (a.k.a. ER-BETA, ESR-BETA, ESRB, ESTRB, Erb, NR3A2, ODG8)
  Promoter: EF1a
  Cloning method: Unknown
  Sequencing primers: 5′ GGGTGGAGACTGAAGTTAGGCCAG; 3′ CACATAGCGTAAAAGGAGCAACATAG
Terms and licenses: Academic/Nonprofit Terms; Industry Terms: Not Available to Industry
Depositor comments: NM_001291712,NM_001040275,NM_001291723,XM_017021084,ENST00000554572,ENST00000353772,ENST00000358599 . The transcription factor ORF portion of this plasmid was synthesized by Genewiz. Please test multiple small colonies in case of plasmid recombination. To make this collection available in a timely manner, a portion of this collection was not fully sequenced by Addgene. If an Addgene verified full plasmid sequence is not available, please contact us prior to placing an order to request the full sequence.
How to cite: TFORF1955 was a gift from Feng Zhang (Addgene plasmid # 142297 ; http://n2t.net/addgene:142297 ; RRID:Addgene_142297)
