[The description below was written by a language model from this plasmid's Addgene catalogue record and pLannotate feature annotations shown in this document.]
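Description:
TFORF1955 is a lentiviral mammalian expression plasmid built on the pLX_TRC317 backbone and carrying the human ESR2 open reading frame (estrogen receptor beta, also known as NR3A2). It belongs to a barcoded transcription factor ORF collection in which each ORF is paired with a unique 24-bp barcode, so that individual factors can be identified in pooled overexpression screens. In bacteria it is maintained through a high-copy ColE1/pUC-type origin with ampicillin resistance (AmpR under its own bla promoter). An f1 origin and remnants of a lac/lacZα cloning region flanked by T3 and T7 promoters are also present. The record notes that the plasmid may recombine.

The viral portion has a third-generation, self-inactivating layout. An RSV promoter drives a truncated HIV-1 5' LTR, followed by the Ψ packaging signal with a partial gag sequence, the Rev response element for Rev-dependent nuclear export of the genomic RNA, a cPPT/CTS element, and a ΔU3 3' LTR that silences LTR-driven transcription after integration. An SV40 polyadenylation signal lies just beyond the 3' LTR. Between the LTRs sit two expression units. The first is an SV40 early promoter/origin driving puromycin N-acetyltransferase, for selection of transduced cells. The second is the EF-1α promoter driving ESR2, followed by a WPRE to enhance transcript stability and expression.

The annotation matches the ESR2 coding region to the human protein as a fragment and flags isoform 2, and the depositor lists several matching transcript isoforms. The barcode is not annotated in the feature table; a short U6 promoter fragment is annotated between the ORF and the WPRE. The full annotated sequence is 9,853 nt, consistent with the stated backbone and insert sizes.
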