Features (pLannotate 1.2.2; 31 found; start..end, strand, type, name):
      5..231     +  promoter       RSV promoter: Rous sarcoma virus enhancer/promoter
    232..412     +  LTR            5' LTR (truncated): truncated 5' long terminal repeat (LTR) from HIV-1
    459..584     +  misc_feature   HIV-1 Ψ: packaging signal of human immunodeficiency virus type 1
    568..931     +  CDS            HIV-1 gag (fragment): gag protein from human immunodeficiency virus 1; gag
   1077..1310    +  misc_feature   RRE: The Rev response element (RRE) of HIV-1 allows for Rev-dependent mRNA export from the nucleus to the cytoplasm.
   1687..1713    +  CDS            Rev (fragment): human immunodeficiency virus 1 (HIV-1) Rev protein; rev; enhances nuclear export of unspliced and incompletely spliced viral mRNAs
   1720..1743    +  promoter       SV40 promoter (fragment): SV40 early promoter
   1744..1815    +  promoter       SV40 promoter (fragment): SV40 enhancer and early promoter
   1839..1974    +  rep_origin     SV40 ori: SV40 origin of replication
   2020..2616    +  CDS            PuroR (fragment): puromycin N-acetyltransferase; pac from Streptomyces; confers resistance to puromycin
   2665..2782    +  misc_feature   cPPT/CTS: central polypurine tract and central termination sequence of HIV-1
   2847..2913    +  CDS            small t antigen (fragment): SV40 (simian virus 40) small t antigen
   2920..4098    +  promoter       EF-1α promoter: strong constitutive promoter for human elongation factor EF-1α
   4115..5581    +  CDS            ESR2 (fragment): ESR2_HUMAN - Also known as ESTRB, NR3A2. Experimental evidence at protein level: Swiss-Prot protein existence level 1. [Isoform 2]: Lacks ligand binding ability and has no or only very low ERE binding activity resulting in the loss of ligand-dependent transactivation ability. From Homo sapiens (Human).
   5615..5668    +  promoter       U6 promoter (fragment): RNA polymerase III promoter for human U6 snRNA
   5710..6298    +  misc_feature   WPRE: woodchuck hepatitis virus posttranscriptional regulatory element
   6349..6368    +  misc_feature   cPPT/CTS (fragment): central polypurine tract and central termination sequence of HIV-1
   6370..6603    +  LTR            3' LTR (ΔU3): self-inactivating 3' long terminal repeat (LTR) from HIV-1
   6681..6802    +  polyA_signal   SV40 poly(A) signal: SV40 polyadenylation signal
   6842..6977    +  rep_origin     SV40 ori: SV40 origin of replication
   6998..7016    -  promoter       T7 promoter: promoter for bacteriophage T7 RNA polymerase
   7024..7179    +  CDS            lacZα (fragment): LacZα fragment of β-galactosidase; lacZ fragment
   7184..7612    +  rep_origin     f1 ori (sequence partly withheld): f1 bacteriophage origin of replication; arrow indicates direction of (+) strand synthesis
   7665..7769    +  promoter       AmpR promoter: bla
   7770..8630    +  CDS            AmpR: β-lactamase; bla; confers resistance to ampicillin, carbenicillin, and related antibiotics
   8801..9389    +  rep_origin     ori: high-copy-number ColE1/pMB1/pBR322/pUC origin of replication
   9572..9664    +  CDS            lacI (fragment): lac repressor; lacI; The lac repressor binds to the lac operator to inhibit transcription in E. coli. This inhibition can be relieved by adding lactose or isopropyl-β-D-thiogalactopyranoside (IPTG).
   9677..9698    +  protein_bind   CAP binding site: CAP binding activates transcription in the presence of cAMP. E. coli catabolite activator protein
   9713..9743    +  promoter       lac promoter: promoter for the E. coli lac operon
   9751..9767    +  protein_bind   lac operator: The lac repressor binds to the lac operator to inhibit transcription in E. coli. This inhibition can be relieved by adding lactose or isopropyl-β-D-thiogalactopyranoside (IPTG). lac repressor encoded by lacI
   9812..9830    +  promoter       T3 promoter: promoter for bacteriophage T3 RNA polymerase
>Addgene plasmid #142297 | TFORF1955 | addgene full sequence | sequence record 454963 | Addgene NGS Result
TTAATGTAGTCTTATGCAATACTCTTGTAGTCTTGCAACATGGTAACGATGAGTTAGCAACATGCCTTAC
AAGGAGAGAAAAAGCACCGTGCATGCCGATTGGTGGAAGTAAGGTGGTACGATCGTGCCTTATTAGGAAG
GCAACAGACGGGTCTGACATGGATTGGACGAACCACTGAATTGCCGCATTGCAGAGATATTGTATTTAAG
TGCCTAGCTCGATACATAAACGGGTCTCTCTGGTTAGACCAGATCTGAGCCTGGGAGCTCTCTGGCTAAC
TAGGGAACCCACTGCTTAAGCCTCAATAAAGCTTGCCTTGAGTGCTTCAAGTAGTGTGTGCCCGTCTGTT
GTGTGACTCTGGTAACTAGAGATCCCTCAGACCCTTTTAGTCAGTGTGGAAAATCTCTAGCAGTGGCGCC
CGAACAGGGACTTGAAAGCGAAAGGGAAACCAGAGGAGCTCTCTCGACGCAGGACTCGGCTTGCTGAAGC
GCGCACGGCAAGAGGCGAGGGGCGGCGACTGGTGAGTACGCCAAAAATTTTGACTAGCGGAGGCTAGAAG
GAGAGAGATGGGTGCGAGAGCGTCAGTATTAAGCGGGGGAGAATTAGATCGCGATGGGAAAAAATTCGGT
TAAGGCCAGGGGGAAAGAAAAAATATAAATTAAAACATATAGTATGGGCAAGCAGGGAGCTAGAACGATT
CGCAGTTAATCCTGGCCTGTTAGAAACATCAGAAGGCTGTAGACAAATACTGGGACAGCTACAACCATCC
CTTCAGACAGGATCAGAAGAACTTAGATCATTATATAATACAGTAGCAACCCTCTATTGTGTGCATCAAA
GGATAGAGATAAAAGACACCAAGGAAGCTTTAGACAAGATAGAGGAAGAGCAAAACAAAAGTAAGACCAC
CGCACAGCAAGCGGCCGCTGATCTTCAGACCTGGAGGAGGAGATATGAGGGACAATTGGAGAAGTGAATT
ATATAAATATAAAGTAGTAAAAATTGAACCATTAGGAGTAGCACCCACCAAGGCAAAGAGAAGAGTGGTG
CAGAGAGAAAAAAGAGCAGTGGGAATAGGAGCTTTGTTCCTTGGGTTCTTGGGAGCAGCAGGAAGCACTA
TGGGCGCAGCGTCAATGACGCTGACGGTACAGGCCAGACAATTATTGTCTGGTATAGTGCAGCAGCAGAA
CAATTTGCTGAGGGCTATTGAGGCGCAACAGCATCTGTTGCAACTCACAGTCTGGGGCATCAAGCAGCTC
CAGGCAAGAATCCTGGCTGTGGAAAGATACCTAAAGGATCAACAGCTCCTGGGGATTTGGGGTTGCTCTG
GAAAACTCATTTGCACCACTGCTGTGCCTTGGAATGCTAGTTGGAGTAATAAATCTCTGGAACAGATTTG
GAATCACACGACCTGGATGGAGTGGGACAGAGAAATTAACAATTACACAAGCTTAATACACTCCTTAATT
GAAGAATCGCAAAACCAGCAAGAAAAGAATGAACAAGAATTATTGGAATTAGATAAATGGGCAAGTTTGT
GGAATTGGTTTAACATAACAAATTGGCTGTGGTATATAAAATTATTCATAATGATAGTAGGAGGCTTGGT
AGGTTTAAGAATAGTTTTTGCTGTACTTTCTATAGTGAATAGAGTTAGGCAGGGATATTCACCATTATCG
TTTCAGACCCACCTCCCAACCCCGAGGGGACCCATGCATTGCATCTCAATTAGTCAGCAACCAGGTGTGG
AAAGTCCCCAGGCTCCCCAGCAGGCAGAAGTATGCAAAGCATGCGTCTCAATTAGTCAGCAACCATAGTC
CCGCCCCTAACTCCGCCCATCCCGCCCCTAACTCCGCCCAGTTCCGCCCATTCTCCGCCCCATGGCTGAC
TAATTTTTTTTATTTATGCAGAGGCCGAGGCCGCCTCGGCCTCTGAGCTATTCCAGAAGTAGTGAGGAGG
CTTTTTTGGAGGCCTAGGCTTTTGCAAAAAGCTTTCTAGAGGTACCACCGGAGCTTACCATGACCGAGTA
CAAGCCCACGGTGCGCCTCGCCACCCGCGACGACGTCCCCAGGGCCGTACGCACCCTCGCCGCCGCGTTC
GCCGACTACCCCGCCACGCGCCACACCGTCGATCCGGACCGCCACATCGAGCGGGTCACCGAGCTGCAAG
AACTCTTCCTCACGCGCGTCGGGCTCGACATCGGCAAGGTGTGGGTCGCGGACGACGGCGCCGCCGTGGC
GGTCTGGACCACGCCGGAGAGCGTCGAAGCGGGGGCGGTGTTCGCCGAGATCGGCCCGCGCATGGCCGAG
TTGAGCGGTTCCCGGCTGGCCGCGCAGCAACAGATGGAAGGCCTCCTGGCGCCGCACCGGCCCAAGGAGC
CCGCGTGGTTCCTGGCCACCGTCGGCGTCTCGCCCGACCACCAGGGCAAGGGTCTGGGCAGCGCCGTCGT
GCTCCCCGGAGTGGAGGCGGCCGAGCGCGCCGGGGTGCCCGCCTTCCTGGAGACCTCCGCGCCCCGCAAC
CTCCCCTTCTACGAGCGGCTCGGCTTCACCGTCACCGCCGACGTCGAGGTGCCCGAAGGACCGCGCACCT
GGTGCATGACCCGCAAGCCCGGTGCCAGTTAACGAATTCTAGATCTTGAGACAAATGGCAGTATTCATCC
ACAATTTTAAAAGAAAAGGGGGGATTGGGGGGTACAGTGCAGGGGAAAGAATAGTAGACATAATAGCAAC
AGACATACAAACTAAAGAATTACAAAAACAAATTACAAAAATTCAAAATTTTCGGGTTTATTACAGGGAC
AGCAGAGATCCACTTTGGCGCCGGCTCGAGGCCTGCAGGTGCAAAGATGGATAAAGTTTTAAACAGAGAG
GAATCTTTGCAGCTAATGGACCTTCTAGGTCTTGAAAGGAGTGGGAATTGGCTCCGGTGCCCGTCAGTGG
GCAGAGCGCACATCGCCCACAGTCCCCGAGAAGTTGGGGGGAGGGGTCGGCAATTGAACCGGTGCCTAGA
GAAGGTGGCGCGGGGTAAACTGGGAAAGTGATGTCGTGTACTGGCTCCGCCTTTTTCCCGAGGGTGGGGG
AGAACCGTATATAAGTGCAGTAGTCGCCGTGAACGTTCTTTTTCGCAACGGGTTTGCCGCCAGAACACAG
GTAAGTGCCGTGTGTGGTTCCCGCGGGCCTGGCCTCTTTACGGGTTATGGCCCTTGCGTGCCTTGAATTA
CTTCCACCTGGCTGCAGTACGTGATTCTTGATCCCGAGCTTCGGGTTGGAAGTGGGTGGGAGAGTTCGAG
GCCTTGCGCTTAAGGAGCCCCTTCGCCTCGTGCTTGAGTTGAGGCCTGGCCTGGGCGCTGGGGCCGCCGC
GTGCGAATCTGGTGGCACCTTCGCGCCTGTCTCGCTGCTTTCGATAAGTCTCTAGCCATTTAAAATTTTT
GATGACCTGCTGCGACGCTTTTTTTCTGGCAAGATAGTCTTGTAAATGCGGGCCAAGATCTGCACACTGG
TATTTCGGTTTTTGGGGCCGCGGGCGGCGACGGGGCCCGTGCGTCCCAGCGCACATGTTCGGCGAGGCGG
GGCCTGCGAGCGCGGCCACCGAGAATCGGACGGGGGTAGTCTCAAGCTGGCCGGCCTGCTCTGGTGCCTG
GCCTCGCGCCGCCGTGTATCGCCCCGCCCTGGGCGGCAAGGCTGGCCCGGTCGGCACCAGTTGCGTGAGC
GGAAAGATGGCCGCTTCCCGGCCCTGCTGCAGGGAGCTCAAAATGGAGGACGCGGCGCTCGGGAGAGCGG
GCGGGTGAGTCACCCACACAAAGGAAAAGGGCCTTTCCGTCCTCAGCCGTCGCTTCATGTGACTCCACGG
AGTACCGGGCGCCGTCCAGGCACCTCGATTAGTTCTCGAGCTTTTGGAGTACGTCGTCTTTAGGTTGGGG
GGAGGGGTTTTATGCGATGGAGTTTCCCCACACTGAGTGGGTGGAGACTGAAGTTAGGCCAGCTTGGCAC
TTGATGTAATTCTCCTTGGAATTTGCCCTTTTTGAGTTTGGATCTTGGTTCATTCTCAAGCCTCAGACAG
TGGTTCAAAGTTTTTTTCTTCCATTTCAGGTGTCGTGAGGCTAGCACCGCCACCATGGATATAAAAAACT
CACCATCTAGCCTTAATTCTCCTTCCTCCTACAACTGCAGTCAATCCATCTTACCCCTGGAGCACGGCTC
CATATACATACCTTCCTCCTATGTAGACAGCCACCATGAATATCCAGCCATGACATTCTATAGCCCTGCT
GTGATGAATTACAGCATTCCCAGCAATGTCACTAACTTGGAAGGTGGGCCTGGTCGGCAGACCACAAGCC
CAAATGTGTTGTGGCCAACACCTGGGCACCTTTCTCCTTTAGTGGTCCATCGCCAGTTATCACATCTGTA
TGCGGAACCTCAAAAGAGTCCCTGGTGTGAAGCAAGATCGCTAGAACACACCTTACCTGTAAACAGAGAG
ACACTGAAAAGGAAGGTTAGTGGGAACCGTTGCGCCAGCCCTGTTACTGGTCCAGGTTCAAAGAGGGATG
CTCACTTCTGCGCTGTCTGCAGCGATTACGCATCGGGATATCACTATGGAGTCTGGTCGTGTGAAGGATG
TAAGGCCTTTTTTAAAAGAAGCATTCAAGGACATAATGATTATATTTGTCCAGCTACAAATCAGTGTACA
ATCGATAAAAACCGGCGCAAGAGCTGCCAGGCCTGCCGACTTCGGAAGTGTTACGAAGTGGGAATGGTGA
AGTGTGGCTCCCGGAGAGAGAGATGTGGGTACCGCCTTGTGCGGAGACAGAGAAGTGCCGACGAGCAGCT
GCACTGTGCCGGCAAGGCCAAGAGAAGTGGCGGCCACGCGCCCCGAGTGCGGGAGCTGCTGCTGGACGCC
CTGAGCCCCGAGCAGCTAGTGCTCACCCTCCTGGAGGCTGAGCCGCCCCATGTGCTGATCAGCCGCCCCA
GTGCGCCCTTCACCGAGGCCTCCATGATGATGTCCCTGACCAAGTTGGCCGACAAGGAGTTGGTACACAT
GATCAGCTGGGCCAAGAAGATTCCCGGCTTTGTGGAGCTCAGCCTGTTCGACCAAGTGCGGCTCTTGGAG
AGCTGTTGGATGGAGGTGTTAATGATGGGGCTGATGTGGCGCTCAATTGACCACCCCGGCAAGCTCATCT
TTGCTCCAGATCTTGTTCTGGACAGGGATGAGGGGAAATGCGTAGAAGGAATTCTGGAAATCTTTGACAT
GCTCCTGGCAACTACTTCAAGGTTTCGAGAGTTAAAACTCCAACACAAAGAATATCTCTGTGTCAAGGCC
ATGATCCTGCTCAATTCCAGTATGTACCCTCTGGTCACAGCGACCCAGGATGCTGACAGCAGCCGGAAGC
TGGCTCACTTGCTGAACGCCGTGACCGATGCTTTGGTTTGGGTGATTGCCAAGAGCGGCATCTCCTCCCA
GCAGCAATCCATGCGCCTGGCTAACCTCCTGATGCTCCTGTCCCACGTCAGGCATGCGAGGGCAGAAAAG
GCCTCTCAAACACTCACCTCATTTGGAATGAAGATGGAGACTCTTTTGCCTGAAGCAACGATGGAGCAGT
AGTAATGAACTAGTCCGTAACTTGAAAGTATTTCGATTTCTTGGCTTTATATATCTTGTGGAAAGGACGA
TTAGTCACCGTTCCTAGTTGAAAGACGCGTTAAGTCGACAATCAACCTCTGGATTACAAAATTTGTGAAA
GATTGACTGGTATTCTTAACTATGTTGCTCCTTTTACGCTATGTGGATACGCTGCTTTAATGCCTTTGTA
TCATGCTATTGCTTCCCGTATGGCTTTCATTTTCTCCTCCTTGTATAAATCCTGGTTGCTGTCTCTTTAT
GAGGAGTTGTGGCCCGTTGTCAGGCAACGTGGCGTGGTGTGCACTGTGTTTGCTGACGCAACCCCCACTG
GTTGGGGCATTGCCACCACCTGTCAGCTCCTTTCCGGGACTTTCGCTTTCCCCCTCCCTATTGCCACGGC
GGAACTCATCGCCGCCTGCCTTGCCCGCTGCTGGACAGGGGCTCGGCTGTTGGGCACTGACAATTCCGTG
GTGTTGTCGGGGAAATCATCGTCCTTTCCTTGGCTGCTCGCCTGTGTTGCCACCTGGATTCTGCGCGGGA
CGTCCTTCTGCTACGTCCCTTCGGCCCTCAATCCAGCGGACCTTCCTTCCCGCGGCCTGCTGCCGGCTCT
GCGGCCTCTTCCGCGTCTTCGCCTTCGCCCTCAGACGAGTCGGATCTCCCTTTGGGCCGCCTCCCCGCGT
CGACTTTAAGACCAATGACTTACAAGGCAGCTGTAGATCTTAGCCACTTTTTAAAAGAAAAGGGGGGACT
GGAAGGGCTAATTCACTCCCAACGAAGACAAGATCTGCTTTTTGCTTGTACTGGGTCTCTCTGGTTAGAC
CAGATCTGAGCCTGGGAGCTCTCTGGCTAACTAGGGAACCCACTGCTTAAGCCTCAATAAAGCTTGCCTT
GAGTGCTTCAAGTAGTGTGTGCCCGTCTGTTGTGTGACTCTGGTAACTAGAGATCCCTCAGACCCTTTTA
GTCAGTGTGGAAAATCTCTAGCAGTACGTATAGTAGTTCATGTCATCTTATTATTCAGTATTTATAACTT
GCAAAGAAATGAATATCAGAGAGTGAGAGGAACTTGTTTATTGCAGCTTATAATGGTTACAAATAAAGCA
ATAGCATCACAAATTTCACAAATAAAGCATTTTTTTCACTGCATTCTAGTTGTGGTTTGTCCAAACTCAT
CAATGTATCTTATCATGTCTGGCTCTAGCTATCCCGCCCCTAACTCCGCCCATCCCGCCCCTAACTCCGC
CCAGTTCCGCCCATTCTCCGCCCCATGGCTGACTAATTTTTTTTATTTATGCAGAGGCCGAGGCCGCCTC
GGCCTCTGAGCTATTCCAGAAGTAGTGAGGAGGCTTTTTTGGAGGCCTAGGGACGTACCCAATTCGCCCT
ATAGTGAGTCGTATTACGCGCGCTCACTGGCCGTCGTTTTACAACGTCGTGACTGGGAAAACCCTGGCGT
TACCCAACTTAATCGCCTTGCAGCACATCCCCCTTTCGCCAGCTGGCGTAATAGCGAAGAGGCCCGCACC
GATCGCCCTTCCCAACAGTTGCGCAGCCTGAATGGCGAATGGG
[124 nt withheld, positions 7184-7307]
C
[91 nt withheld, positions 7309-7399]
A
[49 nt withheld, positions 7401-7449]
CCTTTGACGTTGGAGTCCACGTTCTTT
[37 nt withheld, positions 7477-7513]
ACCCTATCTCGGTCTATTCTTTTGATTTATAAGGGATTTTGCCGATTTCGGCCTATTGGTTAAAAAATGA
GCTGATTTAACAAAAATTTAACGCGAATTTTAACAAAATATTAACGCTTACAATTTAGGTGGCACTTTTC
GGGGAAATGTGCGCGGAACCCCTATTTGTTTATTTTTCTAAATACATTCAAATATGTATCCGCTCATGAG
ACAATAACCCTGATAAATGCTTCAATAATATTGAAAAAGGAAGAGTATGAGTATTCAACATTTCCGTGTC
GCCCTTATTCCCTTTTTTGCGGCATTTTGCCTTCCTGTTTTTGCTCACCCAGAAACGCTGGTGAAAGTAA
AAGATGCTGAAGATCAGTTGGGTGCACGAGTGGGTTACATCGAACTGGATCTCAACAGCGGTAAGATCCT
TGAGAGTTTTCGCCCCGAAGAACGTTTTCCAATGATGAGCACTTTTAAAGTTCTGCTATGTGGCGCGGTA
TTATCCCGTATTGACGCCGGGCAAGAGCAACTCGGTCGCCGCATACACTATTCTCAGAATGACTTGGTTG
AGTACTCACCAGTCACAGAAAAGCATCTTACGGATGGCATGACAGTAAGAGAATTATGCAGTGCTGCCAT
AACCATGAGTGATAACACTGCGGCCAACTTACTTCTGACAACGATCGGAGGACCGAAGGAGCTAACCGCT
TTTTTGCACAACATGGGGGATCATGTAACTCGCCTTGATCGTTGGGAACCGGAGCTGAATGAAGCCATAC
CAAACGACGAGCGTGACACCACGATGCCTGTAGCAATGGCAACAACGTTGCGCAAACTATTAACTGGCGA
ACTACTTACTCTAGCTTCCCGGCAACAATTAATAGACTGGATGGAGGCGGATAAAGTTGCAGGACCACTT
CTGCGCTCGGCCCTTCCGGCTGGCTGGTTTATTGCTGATAAATCTGGAGCCGGTGAGCGTGGGTCTCGCG
GTATCATTGCAGCACTGGGGCCAGATGGTAAGCCCTCCCGTATCGTAGTTATCTACACGACGGGGAGTCA
GGCAACTATGGATGAACGAAATAGACAGATCGCTGAGATAGGTGCCTCACTGATTAAGCATTGGTAACTG
TCAGACCAAGTTTACTCATATATACTTTAGATTGATTTAAAACTTCATTTTTAATTTAAAAGGATCTAGG
TGAAGATCCTTTTTGATAATCTCATGACCAAAATCCCTTAACGTGAGTTTTCGTTCCACTGAGCGTCAGA
CCCCGTAGAAAAGATCAAAGGATCTTCTTGAGATCCTTTTTTTCTGCGCGTAATCTGCTGCTTGCAAACA
AAAAAACCACCGCTACCAGCGGTGGTTTGTTTGCCGGATCAAGAGCTACCAACTCTTTTTCCGAAGGTAA
CTGGCTTCAGCAGAGCGCAGATACCAAATACTGTTCTTCTAGTGTAGCCGTAGTTAGGCCACCACTTCAA
GAACTCTGTAGCACCGCCTACATACCTCGCTCTGCTAATCCTGTTACCAGTGGCTGCTGCCAGTGGCGAT
AAGTCGTGTCTTACCGGGTTGGACTCAAGACGATAGTTACCGGATAAGGCGCAGCGGTCGGGCTGAACGG
GGGGTTCGTGCACACAGCCCAGCTTGGAGCGAACGACCTACACCGAACTGAGATACCTACAGCGTGAGCT
ATGAGAAAGCGCCACGCTTCCCGAAGGGAGAAAGGCGGACAGGTATCCGGTAAGCGGCAGGGTCGGAACA
GGAGAGCGCACGAGGGAGCTTCCAGGGGGAAACGCCTGGTATCTTTATAGTCCTGTCGGGTTTCGCCACC
TCTGACTTGAGCGTCGATTTTTGTGATGCTCGTCAGGGGGGCGGAGCCTATGGAAAAACGCCAGCAACGC
GGCCTTTTTACGGTTCCTGGCCTTTTGCTGGCCTTTTGCTCACATGTTCTTTCCTGCGTTATCCCCTGAT
TCTGTGGATAACCGTATTACCGCCTTTGAGTGAGCTGATACCGCTCGCCGCAGCCGAACGACCGAGCGCA
GCGAGTCAGTGAGCGAGGAAGCGGAAGAGCGCCCAATACGCAAACCGCCTCTCCCCGCGCGTTGGCCGAT
TCATTAATGCAGCTGGCACGACAGGTTTCCCGACTGGAAAGCGGGCAGTGAGCGCAACGCAATTAATGTG
AGTTAGCTCACTCATTAGGCACCCCAGGCTTTACACTTTATGCTTCCGGCTCGTATGTTGTGTGGAATTG
TGAGCGGATAACAATTTCACACAGGAAACAGCTATGACCATGATTACGCCAAGCGCGCAATTAACCCTCA
CTAAAGGGAACAAAAGCTGGAGCTGCAAGC
