>Addgene plasmid #142297 | TFORF1955 | depositor partial sequence | sequence record 279029 | Insert
ACCGCCACCATGGATATAAAAAACTCACCATCTAGCCTTAATTCTCCTTCCTCCTACAACTGCAGTCAAT
CCATCTTACCCCTGGAGCACGGCTCCATATACATACCTTCCTCCTATGTAGACAGCCACCATGAATATCC
AGCCATGACATTCTATAGCCCTGCTGTGATGAATTACAGCATTCCCAGCAATGTCACTAACTTGGAAGGT
GGGCCTGGTCGGCAGACCACAAGCCCAAATGTGTTGTGGCCAACACCTGGGCACCTTTCTCCTTTAGTGG
TCCATCGCCAGTTATCACATCTGTATGCGGAACCTCAAAAGAGTCCCTGGTGTGAAGCAAGATCGCTAGA
ACACACCTTACCTGTAAACAGAGAGACACTGAAAAGGAAGGTTAGTGGGAACCGTTGCGCCAGCCCTGTT
ACTGGTCCAGGTTCAAAGAGGGATGCTCACTTCTGCGCTGTCTGCAGCGATTACGCATCGGGATATCACT
ATGGAGTCTGGTCGTGTGAAGGATGTAAGGCCTTTTTTAAAAGAAGCATTCAAGGACATAATGATTATAT
TTGTCCAGCTACAAATCAGTGTACAATCGATAAAAACCGGCGCAAGAGCTGCCAGGCCTGCCGACTTCGG
AAGTGTTACGAAGTGGGAATGGTGAAGTGTGGCTCCCGGAGAGAGAGATGTGGGTACCGCCTTGTGCGGA
GACAGAGAAGTGCCGACGAGCAGCTGCACTGTGCCGGCAAGGCCAAGAGAAGTGGCGGCCACGCGCCCCG
AGTGCGGGAGCTGCTGCTGGACGCCCTGAGCCCCGAGCAGCTAGTGCTCACCCTCCTGGAGGCTGAGCCG
CCCCATGTGCTGATCAGCCGCCCCAGTGCGCCCTTCACCGAGGCCTCCATGATGATGTCCCTGACCAAGT
TGGCCGACAAGGAGTTGGTACACATGATCAGCTGGGCCAAGAAGATTCCCGGCTTTGTGGAGCTCAGCCT
GTTCGACCAAGTGCGGCTCTTGGAGAGCTGTTGGATGGAGGTGTTAATGATGGGGCTGATGTGGCGCTCA
ATTGACCACCCCGGCAAGCTCATCTTTGCTCCAGATCTTGTTCTGGACAGGGATGAGGGGAAATGCGTAG
AAGGAATTCTGGAAATCTTTGACATGCTCCTGGCAACTACTTCAAGGTTTCGAGAGTTAAAACTCCAACA
CAAAGAATATCTCTGTGTCAAGGCCATGATCCTGCTCAATTCCAGTATGTACCCTCTGGTCACAGCGACC
CAGGATGCTGACAGCAGCCGGAAGCTGGCTCACTTGCTGAACGCCGTGACCGATGCTTTGGTTTGGGTGA
TTGCCAAGAGCGGCATCTCCTCCCAGCAGCAATCCATGCGCCTGGCTAACCTCCTGATGCTCCTGTCCCA
CGTCAGGCATGCGAGGGCAGAAAAGGCCTCTCAAACACTCACCTCATTTGGAATGAAGATGGAGACTCTT
TTGCCTGAAGCAACGATGGAGCAGTAGTAATGAACTAGTCCGTAACTTGAAAGTATTTCGATTTCTTGGC
TTTATATATCTTGTGGAAAGGACGATTAGTCACCGTTCCTAGTTGAAAG
