>Addgene plasmid #142297 | TFORF1955 | depositor partial sequence | sequence record 279030 | Barcode
TTAGTCACCGTTCCTAGTTGAAAG
